>Addgene plasmid #186858 | pTRE3G-human cGAS:162-522aa-HA | addgene full sequence | sequence record 366054 | Addgene NGS Result
TGGAGTTCCGCGTTACATAACTTACGGTAAATGGCCCGCCTGGCTGACCGCCCAACGACCCCCGCCCATT
GACGTCAATAATGACGTATGTTCCCATAGTAACGCCAATAGGGACTTTCCATTGACGTCAATGGGTGGAG
TATTTACGGTAAACTGCCCACTTGGCAGTACATCAAGTGTATCATATGCCAAGTACGCCCCCTATTGACG
TCAATGACGGTAAATGGCCCGCCTGGCATTATGCCCAGTACATGACCTTATGGGACTTTCCTACTTGGCA
GTACATCTACGTATTAGTCATCGCTATTACCATGGTGATGCGGTTTTGGCAGTACATCAATGGGCGTGGA
TAGCGGTTTGACTCACGGGGATTTCCAAGTCTCCACCCCATTGACGTCAATGGGAGTTTGTTTTGGCACC
AAAATCAACGGGACTTTCCAAAATGTCGTAACAACTCCGCCCCATTGACGCAAATGGGCGGTAGGCGTGT
ACGGTGGGAGGTCTATATAAGCAGAGCTCAATAAAAGAGCCCACAACCCCTCACTCGGCGCGCCAGTCTT
CCGATAGACTGCGTCGCCCGGGTACCCGTATTCCCAATAAAGCCTCTTGCTGTTTGCATCCGAATCGTGG
TCTCGCTGTTCCTTGGGAGGGTCTCCTCTGAGTGATTGACTACCCACGACGGGGGTCTTTCATTTGGGGG
CTCGTCCGGGATTTGGAGACCCCTGCCCAGGGACCACCGACCCACCACCGGGAGGTAAGCTGGCCAGCAA
CTTATCTGTGTCTGTCCGATTGTCTAGTGTCTATGTTTGATGTTATGCGCCTGCGTCTGTACTAGTTAGC
TAACTAGCTCTGTATCTGGCGGACCCGTGGTGGAACTGACGAGTTCTGAACACCCGGCCGCAACCCTGGG
AGACGTCCCAGGGACTTTGGGGGCCGTTTTTGTGGCCCGACCTGAGGAAGGGAGTCGATGTGGAATCCGA
CCCCGTCAGGATATGTGGTTCTGGTAGGAGACGAGAACCTAAAACAGTTCCCGCCTCCGTCTGAATTTTT
GCTTTCGGTTTGGAACCGAAGCCGCGCGTCTTGTCTGCTGCAGCGCTGCAGCATCGTTCTGTGTTGTCTC
TGTCTGACTGTGTTTCTGTATTTGTCTGAAAATTAGGGCCAGACTGTTACCACTCCCTTAAGTTTGACCT
TAGGTCACTGGAAAGATGTCGAGCGGATCGCTCACAACCAGTCGGTAGATGTCAAGAAGAGACGTTGGGT
TACCTTCTGCTCTGCAGAATGGCCAACCTTTAACGTCGGATGGCCGCGAGACGGCACCTTTAACCGAGAC
CTCATCACCCAGGTTAAGATCAAGGTCTTTTCACCTGGCCCGCATGGACACCCAGACCAGGTCCCCTACA
TCGTGACCTGGGAAGCCTTGGCTTTTGACCCCCCTCCCTGGGTCAAGCCCTTTGTACACCCTAAGCCTCC
GCCTCCTCTTCCTCCATCCGCCCCGTCTCTCCCCCTTGAACCTCCTCGTTCGACCCCGCCTCGATCCTCC
CTTTATCCAGCCCTCACTCCTTCTCTAGGCGCCGGAATTGAAGATCTCGATGAGGCCCTTTCGTCTTCAC
TCGAGTTTACTCCCTATCAGTGATAGAGAACGTATGAAGAGTTTACTCCCTATCAGTGATAGAGAACGTA
TGCAGACTTTACTCCCTATCAGTGATAGAGAACGTATAAGGAGTTTACTCCCTATCAGTGATAGAGAACG
TATGACCAGTTTACTCCCTATCAGTGATAGAGAACGTATCTACAGTTTACTCCCTATCAGTGATAGAGAA
CGTATATCCAGTTTACTCCCTATCAGTGATAGAGAACGTATGTCGAGGTAGGCGTGTACGGTGGGCGCCT
ATAAAAGCAGAGCTCGTTTAGTGAACCGTCAGATCGCCTGGAGCAATTCCACAACACTTTTGTCTTATAC
TTGGATCCGCCACCATGGCCTCGAAGCTCCGGGCGGTTTTGGAGAAGTTGAAGCTCAGCCGCGATGATAT
CTCCACGGCGGCGGGGATTGTGAAAGGGGTTGTGGACCACCTGCTGCTCAGACTGAAGTGCGACTCCGCG
TTCAGAGGCGTCGGGCTGCTGAACACCGGGAGCTACTATGAGCACGTGAAGATTTCTGCACCTAATGAAT
TTGATGTCATGTTTAAACTGGAAGTCCCCAGAATTCAACTAGAAGAATATTCCAACACTCGTGCATATTA
CTTTGTGAAATTTAAAAGAAATCCGAAAGAAAATCCTCTGAGTCAGTTTTTAGAAGGTGAAATATTATCA
GCTTCTAAGATGCTGTCAAAGTTTAGGAAAATCATTAAGGAAGAAATTAACGACATTAAAGATACAGATG
TCATCATGAAGAGGAAAAGAGGAGGGAGCCCTGCTGTAACACTTCTTATTAGTGAAAAAATATCTGTGGA
TATAACCCTGGCTTTGGAATCAAAAAGTAGCTGGCCTGCTAGCACCCAAGAAGGCCTGCGCATTCAAAAC
TGGCTTTCAGCAAAAGTTAGGAAGCAACTACGACTAAAGCCATTTTACCTTGTACCCAAGCATGCAAAGG
AAGGAAATGGTTTCCAAGAAGAAACATGGCGGCTATCCTTCTCTCACATCGAAAAGGAAATTTTGAACAA
TCATGGAAAATCTAAAACGTGCTGTGAAAACAAAGAAGAGAAATGTTGCAGGAAAGATTGTTTAAAACTA
ATGAAATACCTTTTAGAACAGCTGAAAGAAAGGTTTAAAGACAAAAAACATCTGGATAAATTCTCTTCTT
ATCATGTGAAAACTGCCTTCTTTCACGTATGTACCCAGAACCCTCAAGACAGTCAGTGGGACCGCAAAGA
CCTGGGCCTCTGCTTTGATAACTGCGTGACATACTTTCTTCAGTGCCTCAGGACAGAAAAACTTGAGAAT
TATTTTATTCCTGAATTCAATCTATTCTCTAGCAACTTAATTGACAAAAGAAGTAAAGAATTTCTGACAA
AGCAAATTGAATATGAAAGAAACAATGAGTTTCCAGTTTTTGATGAATTTTACCCATACGATGTTCCAGA
TTACGCTTGAGCGGCCGCGCCGGCGGGCCCGAATTCTACCGGGTAGGGGAGGCGCTTTTCCCAAGGCAGT
CTGGAGCATGCGCTTTAGCAGCCCCGCTGGGCACTTGGCGCTACACAAGTGGCCTCTGGCCTCGCACACA
TTCCACATCCACCGGTAGGCGCCAACCGGCTCCGTTCTTTGGTGGCCCCTTCGCGCCACCTTCTACTCCT
CCCCTAGTCAGGAAGTTCCCCCCCGCCCCGCAGCTCGCGTCGTGCAGGACGTGACAAATGGAAGTAGCAC
GTCTCACTAGTCTCGTGCAGATGGACAGCACCGCTGAGCAATGGAAGCGGGTAGGCCTTTGGGGCAGCGG
CCAATAGCAGCTTTGCTCCTTCGCTTTCTGGGCTCAGAGGCTGGGAAGGGGTGGGTCCGGGGGCGGGCTC
AGGGGCGGGCTCAGGGGCGGGGCGGGCGCCCGAAGGTCCTCCGGAGGCCCGGCATTCTGCACGCTTCAAA
AGCGCACGTCTGCCGCGCTGTTCTCCTCTTCCTCATCTCCGGGCCTTTCGACCTGCAGCCCAAGCTTACC
ATGACCGAGTACAAGCCCACGGTGCGCCTCGCCACCCGCGACGACGTCCCCAGGGCCGTACGCACCCTCG
CCGCCGCGTTCGCCGACTACCCCGCCACGCGCCACACCGTCGATCCGGACCGCCACATCGAGCGGGTCAC
CGAGCTGCAAGAACTCTTCCTCACGCGCGTCGGGCTCGACATCGGCAAGGTGTGGGTCGCGGACGACGGC
GCCGCGGTGGCGGTCTGGACCACGCCGGAGAGCGTCGAAGCGGGGGCGGTGTTCGCCGAGATCGGCCCGC
GCATGGCCGAGTTGAGCGGTTCCCGGCTGGCCGCGCAGCAACAGATGGAAGGCCTCCTGGCGCCGCACCG
GCCCAAGGAGCCCGCGTGGTTCCTGGCCACCGTCGGCGTCTCGCCCGACCACCAGGGCAAGGGTCTGGGC
AGCGCCGTCGTGCTCCCCGGAGTGGAGGCGGCCGAGCGCGCCGGGGTGCCCGCCTTCCTGGAGACCTCCG
CGCCCCGCAACCTCCCCTTCTACGAGCGGCTCGGCTTCACCGTCACCGCCGACGTCGAGGTGCCCGAAGG
ACCGCGCACCTGGTGCATGACCCGCAAGCCCGGTGCCTGACGCCCGCCCCACGACCCGCAGCGCCCGACC
GAAAGGAGCGCACGACCCCATGCATCGGCGTCTCGAGATATCAGTGGTCCAGGCTCTAGTTTTGACTCAA
CAATATCACCAGCTGAAGCCTATAGAGTACGAGCCATAGATAAAATAAAAGATTTTATTTAGTCTCCAGA
AAAAGGGGGGAATGAAAGACCCCACCTGTAGGTTTGGCAAGCTAGCTTAAGTAACGCCATTTTGCAAGGC
ATGGAAAAATACATAACTGAGAATAGAGAAGTTCAGATCAAGGTCAGGAACAGATGGAACAGGGTCGACC
CTAGAGAACCATCAGATGTTTCCAGGGTGCCCCAAGGACCTGAAATGACCCTGTGCCTTATTTGAACTAA
CCAATCAGTTCGCTTCTCGCTTCTGTTCGCGCGCTTCTGCTCCCCGAGCTCAATAAAAGAGCCCACAACC
CCTCACTCGGGGCGCCAGTCCTCCGATTGACTGAGTCGCCCGGGTACCCGTGTATCCAATAAACCCTCTT
GCAGTTGCATCCGACTTGTGGTCTCGCTGTTCCTTGGGAGGGTCTCCTCTGAGTGATTGACTACCCGTCA
GCGGGGGTCTTTCATTTGGGGGCTCGTCCGGGATCGGGAGACCCCTGCCCAGGGACCACCGACCCACCAC
CGGGAGGTAAGCTGGCTGCCTCGCGCGTTTCGGTGATGACGGTGAAAACCTCTGACACATGCAGCTCCCG
GAGACGGTCACAGCTTGTCTGTAAGCGGATGCCGGGAGCAGACAAGCCCGTCAGGGCGCGTCAGCGGGTG
TTGGCGGGTGTCGGGGCGCAGCCATGACCCAGTCACGTAGCGATAGCGGAGTGTAGATCCGGCTGTGGAA
TGTGTGTCAGTTAGGGTGTGGAAAGTCCCCAGGCTCCCCAGCAGGCAGAAGTATGCAAAGCATGCATCTC
AATTAGTCAGCAACCAGGTGTGGAAAGTCCCCAGGCTCCCCAGCAGGCAGAAGTATGCAAAGCATGCATC
TCAATTAGTCAGCAACCATAGTCCCGCCCCTAACTCCGCCCATCCCGCCCCTAACTCCGCCCAGTTCCGC
CCATTCTCCGCCCCATGGCTGACTAATTTTTTTTATTTATGCAGAGGCCGAGGCCGCCTCGGCCTCTGAG
CTATTCCAGAAGTAGTGAGGAGGCTTTTTTGGAGGCCTAGGCTTTTGCAAAAAGCTTACTGGCTTAACTA
TGCGGCATCAGAGCAGATTGTACTGAGAGTGCACCATATGCGGTGTGAAATACCGCACAGATGCGTAAGG
AGAAAATACCGCATCAGGCGCTCTTCCGCTTCCTCGCTCACTGACTCGCTGCGCTCGGTCGTTCGGCTGC
GGCGAGCGGTATCAGCTCACTCAAAGGCGGTAATACGGTTATCCACAGAATCAGGGGATAACGCAGGAAA
GAACATGTGAGCAAAAGGCCAGCAAAAGGCCAGGAACCGTAAAAAGGCCGCGTTGCTGGCGTTTTTCCAT
AGGCTCCGCCCCCCTGACGAGCATCACAAAAATCGACGCTCAAGTCAGAGGTGGCGAAACCCGACAGGAC
TATAAAGATACCAGGCGTTTCCCCCTGGAAGCTCCCTCGTGCGCTCTCCTGTTCCGACCCTGCCGCTTAC
CGGATACCTGTCCGCCTTTCTCCCTTCGGGAAGCGTGGCGCTTTCTCATAGCTCACGCTGTAGGTATCTC
AGTTCGGTGTAGGTCGTTCGCTCCAAGCTGGGCTGTGTGCACGAACCCCCCGTTCAGCCCGACCGCTGCG
CCTTATCCGGTAACTATCGTCTTGAGTCCAACCCGGTAAGACACGACTTATCGCCACTGGCAGCAGCCAC
TGGTAACAGGATTAGCAGAGCGAGGTATGTAGGCGGTGCTACAGAGTTCTTGAAGTGGTGGCCTAACTAC
GGCTACACTAGAAGGACAGTATTTGGTATCTGCGCTCTGCTGAAGCCAGTTACCTTCGGAAAAAGAGTTG
GTAGCTCTTGATCCGGCAAACAAACCACCGCTGGTAGCGGTGGTTTTTTTGTTTGCAAGCAGCAGATTAC
GCGCAGAAAAAAAGGATCTCAAGAAGATCCTTTGATCTTTTCTACGGGGTCTGACGCTCAGTGGAACGAA
AACTCACGTTAAGGGATTTTGGTCATGAGATTATCAAAAAGGATCTTCACCTAGATCCTTTTAAATTAAA
AATGAAGTTTTAAATCAATCTAAAGTATATATGAGTAAACTTGGTCTGACAGTTACCAATGCTTAATCAG
TGAGGCACCTATCTCAGCGATCTGTCTATTTCGTTCATCCATAGTTGCCTGACTCCCCGTCGTGTAGATA
ACTACGATACGGGAGGGCTTACCATCTGGCCCCAGTGCTGCAATGATACCGCGAGACCCACGCTCACCGG
CTCCAGATTTATCAGCAATAAACCAGCCAGCCGGAAGGGCCGAGCGCAGAAGTGGTCCTGCAACTTTATC
CGCCTCCATCCAGTCTATTAATTGTTGCCGGGAAGCTAGAGTAAGTAGTTCGCCAGTTAATAGTTTGCGC
AACGTTGTTGCCATTGCTGCAGGCATCGTGGTGTCACGCTCGTCGTTTGGTATGGCTTCATTCAGCTCCG
GTTCCCAACGATCAAGGCGAGTTACATGATCCCCCATGTTGTGCAAAAAAGCGGTTAGCTCCTTCGGTCC
TCCGATCGTTGTCAGAAGTAAGTTGGCCGCAGTGTTATCACTCATGGTTATGGCAGCACTGCATAATTCT
CTTACTGTCATGCCATCCGTAAGATGCTTTTCTGTGACTGGTGAGTACTCAACCAAGTCATTCTGAGAAT
AGTGTATGCGGCGACCGAGTTGCTCTTGCCCGGCGTCAACACGGGATAATACCGCGCCACATAGCAGAAC
TTTAAAAGTGCTCATCATTGGAAAACGTTCTTCGGGGCGAAAACTCTCAAGGATCTTACCGCTGTTGAGA
TCCAGTTCGATGTAACCCACTCGTGCACCCAACTGATCTTCAGCATCTTTTACTTTCACCAGCGTTTCTG
GGTGAGCAAAAACAGGAAGGCAAAATGCCGCAAAAAAGGGAATAAGGGCGACACGGAAATGTTGAATACT
CATACTCTTCCTTTTTCAATATTATTGAAGCATTTATCAGGGTTATTGTCTCATGAGCGGATACATATTT
GAATGTATTTAGAAAAATAAACAAATAGGGGTTCCGCGCACATTTCCCCGAAAAGTGCCACCTGACGTCT
AAGAAACCATTATTATCATGACATTAACCTATAAAAATAGGCGTATCACGAGGCCCTTTCGTCTTCAAGA
ATTAGCTTGGCCATTGCATACGTTGTATCCATATCATAATATGTACATTTATATTGGCTCATGTCCAACA
TTACCGCCATGTTGACATTGATTATTGACTAGTTATTAATAGTAATCAATTACGGGGTCATTAGTTCATA
GCCCATATA
Features (pLannotate 1.2.2; 19 found; start..end, strand, type, name):
    315..518     +  promoter       CMV promoter: human cytomegalovirus (CMV) immediate early promoter
    519..694     +  LTR            5' LTR (truncated): truncated long terminal repeat from Moloney murine sarcoma virus
    816..1090    +  misc_feature   MESV Ψ (fragment): packaging signal of murine embryonic stem cell virus
   1157..1573    +  CDS            gag (truncated): truncated Moloney murine leukemia virus (MMLV) gag gene lacking the start codon
   1613..1962    +  promoter       TRE3GV promoter: 3rd-generation Tet-responsive promoter that can be activated by binding of Tet-On® 3G, optimized for retroviral and lentiviral vectors
   1978..3060    +  CDS            CGAS (fragment): CGAS_HUMAN - Also known as C6orf150 From Homo sapiens (Human).
   3061..3088    +  CDS            3xHA (fragment): three tandem HA epitope tags
   3121..3620    +  promoter       PGK promoter: mouse phosphoglycerate kinase 1 promoter
   3641..4240    +  CDS            PuroR: puromycin N-acetyltransferase; pac from Streptomyces alboniger; confers resistance to puromycin
   4307..4379    +  CDS            env (fragment): murine leukemia virus gPr80 envelope polyprotein precursor; env; proteolytically cleaved into gp70SU and p15TM subunits
   4421..4846    +  LTR            3' LTR (ΔU3): self-inactivating 3' long terminal repeat (LTR) from Moloney murine leukemia virus
   4915..4955    +  CDS            rop (fragment): Rop protein, which maintains plasmids at low copy number; rop
   5057..5095    +  misc_feature   bom (fragment): basis of mobility region from pBR322
   5112..5441    +  promoter       SV40 promoter: SV40 enhancer and early promoter
   5447..5548    +  misc_feature   bom (fragment): basis of mobility region from pBR322
   5734..6322    -  rep_origin     ori: high-copy-number ColE1/pMB1/pBR322/pUC origin of replication
   6493..7353    -  CDS            AmpR: β-lactamase; bla; confers resistance to ampicillin, carbenicillin, and related antibiotics
   7354..7458    -  promoter       AmpR promoter: bla
   7644..314     +  enhancer       CMV enhancer (across the origin): human cytomegalovirus immediate early enhancer
