[The description below was written by a language model from this plasmid's Addgene catalogue record and pLannotate feature annotations shown in this document.]
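Description:
pTRE3G-human cGAS:162-522aa-HA is a self-inactivating gammaretroviral transfer plasmid built on the pRetroX-TRE3G backbone, made for doxycycline-dependent expression of an N-terminally truncated human cGAS in mammalian cells after retroviral transduction. In bacteria it is maintained through a high-copy ColE1/pUC-type origin and selected with ampicillin via the β-lactamase gene. The sequenced record is about 7.7 kb, consistent with the stated backbone plus insert.

The viral genome is transcribed in packaging cells from a hybrid CMV enhancer/promoter fused to a truncated 5' LTR, followed by the Ψ packaging signal and a truncated, start-codon-less gag segment that aids encapsidation. The 3' LTR carries a U3 deletion, so LTR promoter activity is lost after integration and expression depends on the internal promoters. The first of these is TRE3GV, a third-generation Tet-responsive promoter adapted for retroviral use. It is activated only when the Tet-On 3G transactivator is present and bound to doxycycline; that transactivator is not encoded here and has to be supplied separately. It drives a Kozak-preceded open reading frame encoding cGAS residues 162–522 (cGASΔN), which lacks the N-terminal region, with a C-terminal HA epitope tag for detection. The annotation's "3xHA fragment" is short enough to correspond to a single HA unit. Downstream, a mouse PGK promoter drives puromycin N-acetyltransferase for selection of transduced cells.

The catalogue's Entrez gene link names Adamts1, which does not match the insert; the feature table identifies the coding sequence as human CGAS. The construct comes from work comparing self-DNA detection by mammalian cGAS enzymes, where it allows inducible expression of the truncation mutant.
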