Addgene plasmid #186858: pTRE3G-human cGAS:162-522aa-HA
Purpose: Doxycycline-dependent expression of human cGAS gene in mammalian cells by retroviral transduction
Depositing lab: Jonathan Kagan. Depositing organization: Boston Children's Hospital. Publication: Species-specific self-DNA detection mechanisms by mammalian cyclic GMP-AMP synthases. Mosallanejad K, Kennedy SN, Bahleda KM, Slavik KM, Zhou W, Govande AA, Hancks DC, Kranzusch PJ, Kagan JC. Sci Immunol. 2023 Jan 20;8(79):eabp9765. doi: 10.1126/sciimmunol.abp9765. Epub 2023 Jan 20. PubMed 36662885.
Backbone
  Vector backbone: pRetroX-TRE3G Vector
  Backbone manufacturer: Takara Bio
  Backbone size w/o insert (bp): 6600
  Vector type: Retroviral
  Selectable markers: Puromycin
Growth in bacteria
  Bacterial resistance: Ampicillin, 100 μg/mL
  Growth temperature: 37°C
  Growth strain: NEB Stable
  Copy number: High Copy
Gene/Insert
  Gene/Insert name: Human cGAS truncation mutant (162-522 a.a.) with C-terminal HA tag (alt names: cGAS; cGASdeltaN)
  Species: H. sapiens (human), Synthetic
  Insert size (bp): 1122
  Mutation: N-terminal truncation
  Entrez Gene: Adamts1 (a.k.a. ADAM-TS1, ADAMTS, ADAMTS-1, C3-C5, METH-1, METH1)
  Promoter: TRE3G
  Tag / fusion protein: HA (C terminal on insert)
  Cloning method: Ligation Independent Cloning
  Sequencing primers: 5′ pCEP_Fw (agagctcgtttagtgaaccg); 3′ MSCV_Rv (cagcggggctgctaaagcgcatgc)
Terms and licenses: Academic/Nonprofit Terms; Industry Terms: Not Available to Industry
Depositor comments: Contains Kozak sequence (gccacc) before start codon. Please visit https://www.biorxiv.org/content/10.1101/2022.03.09.483681v2 for bioRxiv preprint.
How to cite: pTRE3G-human cGAS:162-522aa-HA was a gift from Jonathan Kagan (Addgene plasmid # 186858 ; http://n2t.net/addgene:186858 ; RRID:Addgene_186858)
